Addgene plasmid #103097: pUC19-D6GRK4
Purpose: Cas9 coding gene template with optimized sequence for human codon usage
Depositing lab: Duhee Bang. Depositing organization: Yonsei University. Publication: High-throughput construction of multiple cas9 gene variants via assembly of high-depth tiled and sequence-verified oligonucleotides. Cho N, Seo HN, Ryu T, Kwon E, Huh S, Noh J, Yeom H, Hwang B, Ha H, Lee JH, Kwon S, Bang D. Nucleic Acids Res. 2018 May 18;46(9):e55. doi: 10.1093/nar/gky112. PubMed 29529247.
Backbone
  Vector backbone: pUC19
  Backbone manufacturer: NEB(New England Biolabs)
  Vector type: CRISPR ; Cloning vector
Growth in bacteria
  Bacterial resistance: Ampicillin, 100 μg/mL
  Growth temperature: 37°C
  Growth strain: DH5alpha
  Copy number: High Copy
Gene/Insert
  Gene/Insert name: D6GRK4(Cas9 coding gene from Filifactor alocis (strain ATCC 35896 / D40 B5))
  Insert size (bp): 4095
  Mutation: human codon-optimized
  Cloning method: Gibson Cloning
  Sequencing primers: 5′ gctgcaaggcgattaagttg; 3′ cggctcgtatgttgtgtgg
Terms and licenses: Academic/Nonprofit Terms; Industry Terms: Not Available to Industry
How to cite: pUC19-D6GRK4 was a gift from Duhee Bang (Addgene plasmid # 103097 ; http://n2t.net/addgene:103097 ; RRID:Addgene_103097)
