[The description below was written by a language model from this plasmid's Addgene catalogue record and pLannotate feature annotations shown in this document.]
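Description:
pUC19-D6GRK4 is a bacterial cloning plasmid that serves as a template for a Cas9 coding sequence, not as an expression construct for mammalian cells. It is built on the pUC19 backbone and is maintained in E. coli at high copy number through the ColE1/pMB1-type pUC origin, with selection by ampicillin via the β-lactamase gene (AmpR) and its native bla promoter. The sequenced plasmid is about 6.8 kb.

The insert, placed by Gibson assembly, is a roughly 4.1 kb open reading frame encoding the Cas9 orthologue designated D6GRK4 from Filifactor alocis (strain ATCC 35896 / D40 B5), recoded for human codon usage. The automated feature table does not annotate this gene. It corresponds to the large unannotated stretch between the remaining lacZα fragment and the lac operator, lac promoter and CAP binding site, which is consistent with insertion into the pUC19 cloning region and disruption of lacZα. The other short hits in the table (bom, lacI, RSF ori and rop fragments) are partial matches to backbone sequence and are unlikely to be functional elements. No eukaryotic promoter, polyadenylation signal, nuclear localisation signal, epitope tag or guide RNA cassette is recorded, so the lac promoter is the only annotated transcriptional element adjoining the insert.

The record describes the plasmid as a codon-optimised Cas9 gene template. It comes from work on high-throughput construction of multiple cas9 gene variants by assembling tiled, sequence-verified oligonucleotides. Its expected use is as a sequence-verified source from which the Filifactor alocis Cas9 coding region can be amplified or subcloned into expression vectors for testing in human cells.
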