Features (pLannotate 1.2.2; 11 found; start..end, strand, type, name):
     25..124     +  misc_feature   bom (fragment): basis of mobility region from pBR322
    130..284     -  CDS            lacZα (fragment): LacZα fragment of β-galactosidase; lacZ fragment
   4487..4503    -  protein_bind   lac operator: The lac repressor binds to the lac operator to inhibit transcription in E. coli. This inhibition can be relieved by adding lactose or isopropyl-β-D-thiogalactopyranoside (IPTG). lac repressor encoded by lacI
   4511..4541    -  promoter       lac promoter: promoter for the E. coli lac operon
   4556..4577    -  protein_bind   CAP binding site: CAP binding activates transcription in the presence of cAMP. E. coli catabolite activator protein
   4590..4682    -  CDS            lacI (fragment): lac repressor; lacI; The lac repressor binds to the lac operator to inhibit transcription in E. coli. This inhibition can be relieved by adding lactose or isopropyl-β-D-thiogalactopyranoside (IPTG).
   4684..4732    -  rep_origin     RSF ori (fragment): Plasmids containing the RSF 1030 origin of replication can be propagated in E. coli cells that contain additional plasmids with compatible origins.
   4915..5503    -  rep_origin     ori: high-copy-number ColE1/pMB1/pBR322/pUC origin of replication
   5674..6534    -  CDS            AmpR: β-lactamase; bla; confers resistance to ampicillin, carbenicillin, and related antibiotics
   6535..6639    -  promoter       AmpR promoter: bla
   6734..6769    +  CDS            rop (fragment): Rop protein, which maintains plasmids at low copy number; rop
>Addgene plasmid #103097 | pUC19-D6GRK4 | addgene full sequence | sequence record 201807 | Addgene NGS Result
AGCGGGTGTTGGCGGGTGTCGGGGCTGGCTTAACTATGCGGCATCAGAGCAGATTGTACTGAGAGTGCAC
CATATGCGGTGTGAAATACCGCACAGATGCGTAAGGAGAAAATACCGCATCAGGCGCCATTCGCCATTCA
GGCTGCGCAACTGTTGGGAAGGGCGATCGGTGCGGGCCTCTTCGCTATTACGCCAGCTGGCGAAAGGGGG
ATGTGCTGCAAGGCGATTAAGTTGGGTAACGCCAGGGTTTTCCCAGTCACGACGTTGTAAAACGACGGCC
AGTGTGCTGTCTCATCATTTTGGCAAAGAATTCGCGGCCGCCACCATGACAAAAGAATACTATTTGGGTT
TGGACGTGGGAACAAACAGCGTAGGGTGGGCCGTGACTGATAGCCAGTATAACCTTTGCAAATTTAAGAA
GAAAGACATGTGGGGCATTCGGTTGTTCGAATCAGCCAACACAGCAAAAGACAGAAGACTGCAAAGGGGC
AACCGAAGGCGCCTGGAGAGGAAGAAACAAAGAATTGACTTGCTCCAGGAAATCTTCTCCCCCGAAATTT
GCAAGATCGACCCTACTTTTTTCATTCGCCTCAATGAGTCCCGCCTTCATCTGGAGGACAAAAGCAACGA
TTTTAAGTACCCTCTCTTCATTGAGAAAGACTACTCCGACATAGAGTACTATAAGGAATTCCCAACAATA
TTCCATCTGCGGAAGCACCTCATAGAATCCGAAGAAAAGCAGGACATCCGCCTGATTTATCTGGCTCTCC
ATAATATCATTAAAACACGCGGTCACTTCCTGATCGACGGCGACTTGCAGTCCGCGAAACAGCTCCGACC
TATTCTTGATACTTTCCTGCTGTCCCTGCAGGAAGAGCAAAACCTCAGCGTGAGCCTCAGCGAGAACCAG
AAGGACGAATACGAGGAGATCCTGAAAAACAGAAGCATCGCCAAATCAGAAAAGGTGAAGAAGCTGAAAA
ATTTGTTCGAAATTTCCGACGAGTTGGAAAAGGAGGAAAAGAAGGCGCAGAGTGCCGTCATCGAGAATTT
TTGCAAGTTTATAGTGGGGAACAAAGGAGATGTCTGCAAGTTCCTGAGGGTCAGTAAGGAGGAGCTTGAA
ATCGACTCTTTTTCATTTTCAGAGGGAAAGTACGAGGATGACATTGTGAAGAACCTTGAAGAAAAAGTGC
CAGAGAAGGTGTACCTCTTCGAGCAGATGAAAGCGATGTACGACTGGAACATCCTGGTGGATATTCTGGA
AACCGAGGAATATATCTCCTTTGCCAAAGTGAAGCAGTATGAGAAGCATAAGACCAACCTCCGCCTCCTC
AGGGATATCATTCTTAAGTATTGTACGAAGGATGAATATAACCGGATGTTCAACGACGAGAAGGAGGCTG
GCTCTTACACGGCATACGTGGGGAAACTGAAGAAAAACAATAAGAAATACTGGATTGAAAAGAAGCGCAA
CCCTGAAGAGTTCTATAAATCTCTGGGGAAGCTGTTGGACAAGATCGAGCCCCTGAAGGAGGATCTGGAA
GTGCTGACAATGATGATAGAAGAGTGCAAGAATCACACCCTGCTGCCCATCCAGAAGAATAAGGACAACG
GGGTCATCCCGCATCAGGTTCACGAAGTCGAGCTTAAGAAAATTCTGGAGAACGCAAAAAAGTACTACTC
TTTTCTTACTGAAACAGATAAAGACGGATACTCAGTTGTCCAGAAAATCGAGTCCATCTTTCGGTTCCGG
ATCCCTTACTATGTTGGCCCTCTGAGCACCAGGCACCAAGAGAAGGGTAGTAATGTTTGGATGGTGCGCA
AGCCTGGGAGGGAGGACCGCATCTACCCGTGGAACATGGAAGAGATCATTGACTTCGAGAAGTCCAACGA
GAACTTCATTACCAGAATGACAAACAAGTGCACATACCTTATTGGCGAGGACGTCTTGCCAAAGCATAGC
CTTCTGTACTCCAAATACATGGTGCTGAACGAGCTGAATAATGTGAAGGTGCGGGGAAAAAAATTGCCCA
CTAGTCTGAAACAGAAAGTCTTCGAAGACCTGTTTGAGAACAAATCAAAAGTGACGGGGAAAAACCTCTT
GGAATATCTGCAGATTCAGGATAAGGACATCCAGATCGACGACTTGAGTGGCTTTGATAAGGACTTCAAG
ACCAGCCTGAAGTCATATCTTGATTTCAAGAAACAGATCTTTGGAGAGGAAATTGAAAAAGAATCAATAC
AGAATATGATCGAGGATATAATCAAATGGATCACTATCTACGGTAATGATAAAGAAATGTTGAAGCGCGT
AATTCGCGCAAATTACAGCAACCAATTGACTGAGGAACAAATGAAAAAGATCACTGGTTTCCAATATAGT
GGGTGGGGTAACTTCTCTAAGATGTTTCTTAAGGGGATCTCTGGTAGCGATGTGTCAACTGGTGAAACCT
TTGACATCATCACTGCCATGTGGGAAACCGATAACAACCTCATGCAAATCCTTAGCAAGAAATTTACGTT
CATGGATAACGTGGAGGACTTCAACTCCGGAAAAGTGGGCAAAATTGACAAGATTACTTATGACTCCACC
GTGAAAGAAATGTTTCTTTCCCCTGAGAATAAAAGGGCAGTGTGGCAAACCATCCAAGTGGCCGAGGAAA
TCAAAAAGGTGATGGGCTGCGAACCAAAAAAGATCTTTATTGAGATGGCAAGGGGTGGAGAAAAGGTGAA
GAAGCGGACCAAATCTAGGAAGGCCCAACTGCTCGAACTGTATGCTGCGTGCGAGGAAGACTGTAGAGAG
CTGATCAAAGAGATTGAGGACCGGGATGAGCGCGATTTCAACAGCATGAAATTGTTTCTCTACTATACAC
AATTTGGAAAGTGCATGTATAGCGGGGACGATATTGATATCAATGAGCTCATCCGGGGAAATAGTAAGTG
GGATCGCGACCACATTTACCCCCAATCTAAAATTAAAGACGACTCTATTGACAACCTGGTGCTCGTTAAT
AAAACCTATAATGCAAAGAAGTCCAACGAGCTTCTGTCTGAAGATATTCAGAAGAAGATGCACTCTTTCT
GGCTTAGTCTGCTGAATAAGAAACTGATTACCAAGTCTAAGTACGACAGGCTGACTAGGAAAGGGGACTT
CACAGACGAGGAGCTTAGTGGGTTTATTGCTCGGCAGCTCGTAGAGACGAGGCAGTCTACCAAAGCCATT
GCAGATATTTTCAAACAGATTTACAGTAGCGAGGTGGTGTACGTGAAGAGTTCCTTGGTCAGTGATTTTA
GGAAGAAACCTCTGAACTACCTTAAGAGTAGGAGAGTCAACGACTATCACCATGCCAAGGATGCATACCT
TAATATTGTGGTCGGTAACGTTTATAACAAGAAGTTTACTAGCAACCCTATTCAATGGATGAAAAAGAAT
CGCGACACCAACTATAGCCTCAATAAGGTTTTTGAGCACGATGTGGTGATCAACGGCGAAGTGATATGGG
AAAAATGTACATATCACGAGGACACCAATACATATGATGGAGGAACGCTGGATCGGATTAGGAAAATCGT
GGAACGGGACAATATCCTGTATACTGAGTATGCCTATTGCGAGAAAGGCGAATTGTTCAACGCAACCATA
CAGAATAAGAATGGAAACTCAACAGTTAGCCTGAAGAAGGGTTTGGATGTGAAGAAGTATGGCGGCTATT
TTAGTGCTAATACGTCTTATTTCAGTCTCATTGAATTCGAAGATAAAAAGGGAGATCGCGCACGACACAT
TATCGGCGTTCCTATCTATATCGCAAACATGCTGGAGCACTCTCCCTCAGCCTTCCTGGAGTACTGTGAG
CAAAAAGGTTATCAAAATGTGCGGATCCTCGTGGAGAAAATCAAGAAGAATTCTCTTCTGATTATCAACG
GATATCCCCTGCGCATAAGAGGAGAGAACGAAGTGGATACGTCATTTAAACGGGCGATTCAGCTGAAACT
CGATCAGAAGAACTACGAGCTCGTGAGAAATATTGAAAAGTTCCTCGAGAAGTACGTTGAAAAGAAAGGT
AATTATCCTATCGATGAGAACCGCGATCACATTACGCACGAGAAAATGAATCAACTGTATGAAGTACTGC
TCTCCAAAATGAAGAAGTTCAATAAAAAGGGCATGGCCGATCCCTCAGACCGAATTGAGAAATCCAAGCC
AAAGTTTATTAAGTTGGAGGATCTGATCGACAAAATCAACGTGATAAACAAAATGCTGAATTTGCTCCGC
TGTGACAATGATACTAAAGCCGACTTGTCACTTATTGAGCTTCCCAAAAACGCCGGCTCATTTGTTGTCA
AAAAGAATACGATCGGTAAGTCCAAGATTATCCTGGTTAACCAGAGCGTGACAGGGTTGTACGAGAACCG
GAGGGAGCTGAGCAGGGCTGACCCCAAGAAGAAGAGGAAGGTGAGGTCCATGGTCATAGCTGTTTCCTGT
GTGAAATTGTTATCCGCTCACAATTCCACACAACATACGAGCCGGAAGCATAAAGTGTAAAGCCTGGGGT
GCCTAATGAGTGAGCTAACTCACATTAATTGCGTTGCGCTCACTGCCCGCTTTCCAGTCGGGAAACCTGT
CGTGCCAGCTGCATTAATGAATCGGCCAACGCGCGGGGAGAGGCGGTTTGCGTATTGGGCGCTCTTCCGC
TTCCTCGCTCACTGACTCGCTGCGCTCGGTCGTTCGGCTGCGTCTTCCGCTTCCTCGCTCACTGACTCGC
TGCGCTCGGTCGTTCGGCTGCGGCGAGCGGTATCAGCTCACTCAAAGGCGGTAATACGGTTATCCACAGA
ATCAGGGGATAACGCAGGAAAGAACATGTGAGCAAAAGGCCAGCAAAAGGCCAGGAACCGTAAAAAGGCC
GCGTTGCTGGCGTTTTTCCATAGGCTCCGCCCCCCTGACGAGCATCACAAAAATCGACGCTCAAGTCAGA
GGTGGCGAAACCCGACAGGACTATAAAGATACCAGGCGTTTCCCCCTGGAAGCTCCCTCGTGCGCTCTCC
TGTTCCGACCCTGCCGCTTACCGGATACCTGTCCGCCTTTCTCCCTTCGGGAAGCGTGGCGCTTTCTCAT
AGCTCACGCTGTAGGTATCTCAGTTCGGTGTAGGTCGTTCGCTCCAAGCTGGGCTGTGTGCACGAACCCC
CCGTTCAGCCCGACCGCTGCGCCTTATCCGGTAACTATCGTCTTGAGTCCAACCCGGTAAGACACGACTT
ATCGCCACTGGCAGCAGCCACTGGTAACAGGATTAGCAGAGCGAGGTATGTAGGCGGTGCTACAGAGTTC
TTGAAGTGGTGGCCTAACTACGGCTACACTAGAAGAACAGTATTTGGTATCTGCGCTCTGCTGAAGCCAG
TTACCTTCGGAAAAAGAGTTGGTAGCTCTTGATCCGGCAAACAAACCACCGCTGGTAGCGGTGGTTTTTT
TGTTTGCAAGCAGCAGATTACGCGCAGAAAAAAAGGATCTCAAGAAGATCCTTTGATCTTTTCTACGGGG
TCTGACGCTCAGTGGAACGAAAACTCACGTTAAGGGATTTTGGTCATGAGATTATCAAAAAGGATCTTCA
CCTAGATCCTTTTAAATTAAAAATGAAGTTTTAAATCAATCTAAAGTATATATGAGTAAACTTGGTCTGA
CAGTTACCAATGCTTAATCAGTGAGGCACCTATCTCAGCGATCTGTCTATTTCGTTCATCCATAGTTGCC
TGACTCCCCGTCGTGTAGATAACTACGATACGGGAGGGCTTACCATCTGGCCCCAGTGCTGCAATGATAC
CGCGAGACCCACGCTCACCGGCTCCAGATTTATCAGCAATAAACCAGCCAGCCGGAAGGGCCGAGCGCAG
AAGTGGTCCTGCAACTTTATCCGCCTCCATCCAGTCTATTAATTGTTGCCGGGAAGCTAGAGTAAGTAGT
TCGCCAGTTAATAGTTTGCGCAACGTTGTTGCCATTGCTACAGGCATCGTGGTGTCACGCTCGTCGTTTG
GTATGGCTTCATTCAGCTCCGGTTCCCAACGATCAAGGCGAGTTACATGATCCCCCATGTTGTGCAAAAA
AGCGGTTAGCTCCTTCGGTCCTCCGATCGTTGTCAGAAGTAAGTTGGCCGCAGTGTTATCACTCATGGTT
ATGGCAGCACTGCATAATTCTCTTACTGTCATGCCATCCGTAAGATGCTTTTCTGTGACTGGTGAGTACT
CAACCAAGTCATTCTGAGAATAGTGTATGCGGCGACCGAGTTGCTCTTGCCCGGCGTCAATACGGGATAA
TACCGCGCCACATAGCAGAACTTTAAAAGTGCTCATCATTGGAAAACGTTCTTCGGGGCGAAAACTCTCA
AGGATCTTACCGCTGTTGAGATCCAGTTCGATGTAACCCACTCGTGCACCCAACTGATCTTCAGCATCTT
TTACTTTCACCAGCGTTTCTGGGTGAGCAAAAACAGGAAGGCAAAATGCCGCAAAAAAGGGAATAAGGGC
GACACGGAAATGTTGAATACTCATACTCTTCCTTTTTCAATATTATTGAAGCATTTATCAGGGTTATTGT
CTCATGAGCGGATACATATTTGAATGTATTTAGAAAAATAAACAAATAGGGGTTCCGCGCACATTTCCCC
GAAAAGTGCCACCTGACGTCTAAGAAACCATTATTATCATGACATTAACCTATAAAAATAGGCGTATCAC
GAGGCCCTTTCGTCTCGCGCGTTTCGGTGATGACGGTGAAAACCTCTGACACATGCAGCTCCCGGAGACG
GTCACAGCTTGTCTGTAAGCGGATGCCGGGAGCAGACAAGCCCGTCAGGGCGCGTC
