>Addgene plasmid #103097 | pUC19-D6GRK4 | depositor partial sequence | sequence record 195231 | D6GRK4
ATGACAAAAGAATACTATTTGGGTTTGGACGTGGGAACAAACAGCGTAGGGTGGGCCGTGACTGATAGCC
AGTATAACCTTTGCAAATTTAAGAAGAAAGACATGTGGGGCATTCGGTTGTTCGAATCAGCCAACACAGC
AAAAGACAGAAGACTGCAAAGGGGCAACCGAAGGCGCCTGGAGAGGAAGAAACAAAGAATTGACTTGCTC
CAGGAAATCTTCTCCCCCGAAATTTGCAAGATCGACCCTACTTTTTTCATTCGCCTCAATGAGTCCCGCC
TTCATCTGGAGGACAAAAGCAACGATTTTAAGTACCCTCTCTTCATTGAGAAAGACTACTCCGACATAGA
GTACTATAAGGAATTCCCAACAATATTCCATCTGCGGAAGCACCTCATAGAATCCGAAGAAAAGCAGGAC
ATCCGCCTGATTTATCTGGCTCTCCATAATATCATTAAAACACGCGGTCACTTCCTGATCGACGGCGACT
TGCAGTCCGCGAAACAGCTCCGACCTATTCTTGATACTTTCCTGCTGTCCCTGCAGGAAGAGCAAAACCT
CAGCGTGAGCCTCAGCGAGAACCAGAAGGACGAATACGAGGAGATCCTGAAAAACAGAAGCATCGCCAAA
TCAGAAAAGGTGAAGAAGCTGAAAAATTTGTTCGAAATTTCCGACGAGTTGGAAAAGGAGGAAAAGAAGG
CGCAGAGTGCCGTCATCGAGAATTTTTGCAAGTTTATAGTGGGGAACAAAGGAGATGTCTGCAAGTTCCT
GAGGGTCAGTAAGGAGGAGCTTGAAATCGACTCTTTTTCATTTTCAGAGGGAAAGTACGAGGATGACATT
GTGAAGAACCTTGAAGAAAAAGTGCCAGAGAAGGTGTACCTCTTCGAGCAGATGAAAGCGATGTACGACT
GGAACATCCTGGTGGATATTCTGGAAACCGAGGAATATATCTCCTTTGCCAAAGTGAAGCAGTATGAGAA
GCATAAGACCAACCTCCGCCTCCTCAGGGATATCATTCTTAAGTATTGTACGAAGGATGAATATAACCGG
ATGTTCAACGACGAGAAGGAGGCTGGCTCTTACACGGCATACGTGGGGAAACTGAAGAAAAACAATAAGA
AATACTGGATTGAAAAGAAGCGCAACCCTGAAGAGTTCTATAAATCTCTGGGGAAGCTGTTGGACAAGAT
CGAGCCCCTGAAGGAGGATCTGGAAGTGCTGACAATGATGATAGAAGAGTGCAAGAATCACACCCTGCTG
CCCATCCAGAAGAATAAGGACAACGGGGTCATCCCGCATCAGGTTCACGAAGTCGAGCTTAAGAAAATTC
TGGAGAACGCAAAAAAGTACTACTCTTTTCTTACTGAAACAGATAAAGACGGATACTCAGTTGTCCAGAA
AATCGAGTCCATCTTTCGGTTCCGGATCCCTTACTATGTTGGCCCTCTGAGCACCAGGCACCAAGAGAAG
GGTAGTAATGTTTGGATGGTGCGCAAGCCTGGGAGGGAGGACCGCATCTACCCGTGGAACATGGAAGAGA
TCATTGACTTCGAGAAGTCCAACGAGAACTTCATTACCAGAATGACAAACAAGTGCACATACCTTATTGG
CGAGGACGTCTTGCCAAAGCATAGCCTTCTGTACTCCAAATACATGGTGCTGAACGAGCTGAATAATGTG
AAGGTGCGGGGAAAAAAATTGCCCACTAGTCTGAAACAGAAAGTCTTCGAAGACCTGTTTGAGAACAAAT
CAAAAGTGACGGGGAAAAACCTCTTGGAATATCTGCAGATTCAGGATAAGGACATCCAGATCGACGACTT
GAGTGGCTTTGATAAGGACTTCAAGACCAGCCTGAAGTCATATCTTGATTTCAAGAAACAGATCTTTGGA
GAGGAAATTGAAAAAGAATCAATACAGAATATGATCGAGGATATAATCAAATGGATCACTATCTACGGTA
ATGATAAAGAAATGTTGAAGCGCGTAATTCGCGCAAATTACAGCAACCAATTGACTGAGGAACAAATGAA
AAAGATCACTGGTTTCCAATATAGTGGGTGGGGTAACTTCTCTAAGATGTTTCTTAAGGGGATCTCTGGT
AGCGATGTGTCAACTGGTGAAACCTTTGACATCATCACTGCCATGTGGGAAACCGATAACAACCTCATGC
AAATCCTTAGCAAGAAATTTACGTTCATGGATAACGTGGAGGACTTCAACTCCGGAAAAGTGGGCAAAAT
TGACAAGATTACTTATGACTCCACCGTGAAAGAAATGTTTCTTTCCCCTGAGAATAAAAGGGCAGTGTGG
CAAACCATCCAAGTGGCCGAGGAAATCAAAAAGGTGATGGGCTGCGAACCAAAAAAGATCTTTATTGAGA
TGGCAAGGGGTGGAGAAAAGGTGAAGAAGCGGACCAAATCTAGGAAGGCCCAACTGCTCGAACTGTATGC
TGCGTGCGAGGAAGACTGTAGAGAGCTGATCAAAGAGATTGAGGACCGGGATGAGCGCGATTTCAACAGC
ATGAAATTGTTTCTCTACTATACACAATTTGGAAAGTGCATGTATAGCGGGGACGATATTGATATCAATG
AGCTCATCCGGGGAAATAGTAAGTGGGATCGCGACCACATTTACCCCCAATCTAAAATTAAAGACGACTC
TATTGACAACCTGGTGCTCGTTAATAAAACCTATAATGCAAAGAAGTCCAACGAGCTTCTGTCTGAAGAT
ATTCAGAAGAAGATGCACTCTTTCTGGCTTAGTCTGCTGAATAAGAAACTGATTACCAAGTCTAAGTACG
ACAGGCTGACTAGGAAAGGGGACTTCACAGACGAGGAGCTTAGTGGGTTTATTGCTCGGCAGCTCGTAGA
GACGAGGCAGTCTACCAAAGCCATTGCAGATATTTTCAAACAGATTTACAGTAGCGAGGTGGTGTACGTG
AAGAGTTCCTTGGTCAGTGATTTTAGGAAGAAACCTCTGAACTACCTTAAGAGTAGGAGAGTCAACGACT
ATCACCATGCCAAGGATGCATACCTTAATATTGTGGTCGGTAACGTTTATAACAAGAAGTTTACTAGCAA
CCCTATTCAATGGATGAAAAAGAATCGCGACACCAACTATAGCCTCAATAAGGTTTTTGAGCACGATGTG
GTGATCAACGGCGAAGTGATATGGGAAAAATGTACATATCACGAGGACACCAATACATATGATGGAGGAA
CGCTGGATCGGATTAGGAAAATCGTGGAACGGGACAATATCCTGTATACTGAGTATGCCTATTGCGAGAA
AGGCGAATTGTTCAACGCAACCATACAGAATAAGAATGGAAACTCAACAGTTAGCCTGAAGAAGGGTTTG
GATGTGAAGAAGTATGGCGGCTATTTTAGTGCTAATACGTCTTATTTCAGTCTCATTGAATTCGAAGATA
AAAAGGGAGATCGCGCACGACACATTATCGGCGTTCCTATCTATATCGCAAACATGCTGGAGCACTCTCC
CTCAGCCTTCCTGGAGTACTGTGAGCAAAAAGGTTATCAAAATGTGCGGATCCTCGTGGAGAAAATCAAG
AAGAATTCTCTTCTGATTATCAACGGATATCCCCTGCGCATAAGAGGAGAGAACGAAGTGGATACGTCAT
TTAAACGGGCGATTCAGCTGAAACTCGATCAGAAGAACTACGAGCTCGTGAGAAATATTGAAAAGTTCCT
CGAGAAGTACGTTGAAAAGAAAGGTAATTATCCTATCGATGAGAACCGCGATCACATTACGCACGAGAAA
ATGAATCAACTGTATGAAGTACTGCTCTCCAAAATGAAGAAGTTCAATAAAAAGGGCATGGCCGATCCCT
CAGACCGAATTGAGAAATCCAAGCCAAAGTTTATTAAGTTGGAGGATCTGATCGACAAAATCAACGTGAT
AAACAAAATGCTGAATTTGCTCCGCTGTGACAATGATACTAAAGCCGACTTGTCACTTATTGAGCTTCCC
AAAAACGCCGGCTCATTTGTTGTCAAAAAGAATACGATCGGTAAGTCCAAGATTATCCTGGTTAACCAGA
GCGTGACAGGGTTGTACGAGAACCGGAGGGAGCTG
